>Addgene plasmid #166142 | pAG426GAL-ccdB-mRuby3 | depositor full sequence | sequence record 322691 | Full Sequence
GACGAAAGGGCCTCGTGATACGCCTATTTTTATAGGTTAATGTCATGATAATAATGGTTTCTTAGTATGA
TCCAATATCAAAGGAAATGATAGCATTGAAGGATGAGACTAATCCAATTGAGGAGTGGCAGCATATAGAA
CAGCTAAAGGGTAGTGCTGAAGGAAGCATACGATACCCCGCATGGAATGGGATAATATCACAGGAGGTAC
TAGACTACCTTTCATCCTACATAAATAGACGCATATAAGTACGCATTTAAGCATAAACACGCACTATGCC
GTTCTTCTCATGTATATATATATACAGGCAACACGCAGATATAGGTGCGACGTGAACAGTGAGCTGTATG
TGCGCAGCTCGCGTTGCATTTTCGGAAGCGCTCGTTTTCGGAAACGCTTTGAAGTTCCTATTCCGAAGTT
CCTATTCTCTAGAAAGTATAGGAACTTCAGAGCGCTTTTGAAAACCAAAAGCGCTCTGAAGACGCACTTT
CAAAAAACCAAAAACGCACCGGACTGTAACGAGCTACTAAAATATTGCGAATACCGCTTCCACAAACATT
GCTCAAAAGTATCTCTTTGCTATATATCTCTGTGCTATATCCCTATATAACCTACCCATCCACCTTTCGC
TCCTTGAACTTGCATCTAAACTCGACCTCTACATTTTTTATGTTTATCTCTAGTATTACTCTTTAGACAA
AAAAATTGTAGTAAGAACTATTCATAGAGTGAATCGAAAACAATACGAAAATGTAAACATTTCCTATACG
TAGTATATAGAGACAAAATAGAAGAAACCGTTCATAATTTTCTGACCAATGAAGAATCATCAACGCTATC
ACTTTCTGTTCACAAAGTATGCGCAATCCACATCGGTATAGAATATAATCGGGGATGCCTTTATCTTGAA
AAAATGCACCCGCAGCTTCGCTAGTAATCAGTAAACGCGGGAAGTGGAGTCAGGCTTTTTTTATGGAAGA
GAAAATAGACACCAAAGTAGCCTTCTTCTAACCTTAACGGACCTACAGTGCAAAAAGTTATCAAGAGACT
GCATTATAGAGCGCACAAAGGAGAAAAAAAGTAATCTAAGATGCTTTGTTAGAAAAATAGCGCTCTCGGG
ATGCATTTTTGTAGAACAAAAAAGAAGTATAGATTCTTTGTTGGTAAAATAGCGCTCTCGCGTTGCATTT
CTGTTCTGTAAAAATGCAGCTCAGATTCTTTGTTTGAAAAATTAGCGCTCTCGCGTTGCATTTTTGTTTT
ACAAAAATGAAGCACAGATTCTTCGTTGGTAAAATAGCGCTTTCGCGTTGCATTTCTGTTCTGTAAAAAT
GCAGCTCAGATTCTTTGTTTGAAAAATTAGCGCTCTCGCGTTGCATTTTTGTTCTACAAAATGAAGCACA
GATGCTTCGTTCAGGTGGCACTTTTCGGGGAAATGTGCGCGGAACCCCTATTTGTTTATTTTTCTAAATA
CATTCAAATATGTATCCGCTCATGAGACAATAACCCTGATAAATGCTTCAATAATATTGAAAAAGGAAGA
GTATGAGTATTCAACATTTCCGTGTCGCCCTTATTCCCTTTTTTGCGGCATTTTGCCTTCCTGTTTTTGC
TCACCCAGAAACGCTGGTGAAAGTAAAAGATGCTGAAGATCAGTTGGGTGCACGAGTGGGTTACATCGAA
CTGGATCTCAACAGCGGTAAGATCCTTGAGAGTTTTCGCCCCGAAGAACGTTTTCCAATGATGAGCACTT
TTAAAGTTCTGCTATGTGGCGCGGTATTATCCCGTATTGACGCCGGGCAAGAGCAACTCGGTCGCCGCAT
ACACTATTCTCAGAATGACTTGGTTGAGTACTCACCAGTCACAGAAAAGCATCTTACGGATGGCATGACA
GTAAGAGAATTATGCAGTGCTGCCATAACCATGAGTGATAACACTGCGGCCAACTTACTTCTGACAACGA
TCGGAGGACCGAAGGAGCTAACCGCTTTTTTGCACAACATGGGGGATCATGTAACTCGCCTTGATCGTTG
GGAACCGGAGCTGAATGAAGCCATACCAAACGACGAGCGTGACACCACGATGCCTGTAGCAATGGCAACA
ACGTTGCGCAAACTATTAACTGGCGAACTACTTACTCTAGCTTCCCGGCAACAATTAATAGACTGGATGG
AGGCGGATAAAGTTGCAGGACCACTTCTGCGCTCGGCCCTTCCGGCTGGCTGGTTTATTGCTGATAAATC
TGGAGCCGGTGAGCGTGGGTCTCGCGGTATCATTGCAGCACTGGGGCCAGATGGTAAGCCCTCCCGTATC
GTAGTTATCTACACGACGGGGAGTCAGGCAACTATGGATGAACGAAATAGACAGATCGCTGAGATAGGTG
CCTCACTGATTAAGCATTGGTAACTGTCAGACCAAGTTTACTCATATATACTTTAGATTGATTTAAAACT
TCATTTTTAATTTAAAAGGATCTAGGTGAAGATCCTTTTTGATAATCTCATGACCAAAATCCCTTAACGT
GAGTTTTCGTTCCACTGAGCGTCAGACCCCGTAGAAAAGATCAAAGGATCTTCTTGAGATCCTTTTTTTC
TGCGCGTAATCTGCTGCTTGCAAACAAAAAAACCACCGCTACCAGCGGTGGTTTGTTTGCCGGATCAAGA
GCTACCAACTCTTTTTCCGAAGGTAACTGGCTTCAGCAGAGCGCAGATACCAAATACTGTCCTTCTAGTG
TAGCCGTAGTTAGGCCACCACTTCAAGAACTCTGTAGCACCGCCTACATACCTCGCTCTGCTAATCCTGT
TACCAGTGGCTGCTGCCAGTGGCGATAAGTCGTGTCTTACCGGGTTGGACTCAAGACGATAGTTACCGGA
TAAGGCGCAGCGGTCGGGCTGAACGGGGGGTTCGTGCACACAGCCCAGCTTGGAGCGAACGACCTACACC
GAACTGAGATACCTACAGCGTGAGCTATGAGAAAGCGCCACGCTTCCCGAAGGGAGAAAGGCGGACAGGT
ATCCGGTAAGCGGCAGGGTCGGAACAGGAGAGCGCACGAGGGAGCTTCCAGGGGGAAACGCCTGGTATCT
TTATAGTCCTGTCGGGTTTCGCCACCTCTGACTTGAGCGTCGATTTTTGTGATGCTCGTCAGGGGGGCGG
AGCCTATGGAAAAACGCCAGCAACGCGGCCTTTTTACGGTTCCTGGCCTTTTGCTGGCCTTTTGCTCACA
TGTTCTTTCCTGCGTTATCCCCTGATTCTGTGGATAACCGTATTACCGCCTTTGAGTGAGCTGATACCGC
TCGCCGCAGCCGAACGACCGAGCGCAGCGAGTCAGTGAGCGAGGAAGCGGAAGAGCGCCCAATACGCAAA
CCGCCTCTCCCCGCGCGTTGGCCGATTCATTAATGCAGCTGGCACGACAGGTTTCCCGACTGGAAAGCGG
GCAGTGAGCGCAACGCAATTAATGTGAGTTACCTCACTCATTAGGCACCCCAGGCTTTACACTTTATGCT
TCCGGCTCCTATGTTGTGTGGAATTGTGAGCGGATAACAATTTCACACAGGAAACAGCTATGACCATGAT
TACGCCAAGCGCGCAATTAACCCTCACTAAAGGGAACAAAAGCTGGAGCTCTAGTACGGATTAGAAGCCG
CCGAGCGGGCGACAGCCCTCCGACGGAAGACTCTCCTCCGTGCGTCCTCGTCTTCACCGGTCGCGTTCCT
GAAACGCAGATGTGCCTCGCGCCGCACTGCTCCGAACAATAAAGATTCTACAATACTAGCTTTTATGGTT
ATGAAGAGGAAAAATTGGCAGTAACCTGGCCCCACAAACCTTCAAATTAACGAATCAAATTAACAACCAT
AGGATGATAATGCGATTAGTTTTTTAGCCTTATTTCTGGGGTAATTAATCAGCGAAGCGATGATTTTTGA
TCTATTAACAGATATATAAATGGAAAAGCTGCATAACCACTTTAACTAATACTTTCAACATTTTCAGTTT
GTATTACTTCTTATTCAAATGTCATAAAAGTATCAACAAAAAATTGTTAATATACCTCTATACTTTAACG
TCAAGGAGAAAAAACCCCGGATTCTAGAACTAGTGGATCCCCCATCACAAGTTTGTACAAAAAAGCTGAA
CGAGAAACGTAAAATGATATAAATATCAATATATTAAATTAGATTTTGCATAAAAAACAGACTACATAAT
ACTGTAAAACACAACATATCCAGTCACTATGGCGGCCGCATTAGGCACCCCAGGCTTTACACTTTATGCT
TCCGGCTCGTATAATGTGTGGATTTTGAGTTAGGATCCGTCGAGATTTTCAGGAGCTAAGGAAGCTAAAA
TGGAGAAAAAAATCACTGGATATACCACCGTTGATATATCCCAATGGCATCGTAAAGAACATTTTGAGGC
ATTTCAGTCAGTTGCTCAATGTACCTATAACCAGACCGTTCAGCTGGATATTACGGCCTTTTTAAAGACC
GTAAAGAAAAATAAGCACAAGTTTTATCCGGCCTTTATTCACATTCTTGCCCGCCTGATGAATGCTCATC
CGGAATTCCGTATGGCAATGAAAGACGGTGAGCTGGTGATATGGGATAGTGTTCACCCTTGTTACACCGT
TTTCCATGAGCAAACTGAAACGTTTTCATCGCTCTGGAGTGAATACCACGACGATTTCCGGCAGTTTCTA
CACATATATTCGCAAGATGTGGCGTGTTACGGTGAAAACCTGGCCTATTTCCCTAAAGGGTTTATTGAGA
ATATGTTTTTCGTCTCAGCCAATCCCTGGGTGAGTTTCACCAGTTTTGATTTAAACGTGGCCAATATGGA
CAACTTCTTCGCCCCCGTTTTCACCATGGGCAAATATTATACGCAAGGCGACAAGGTGCTGATGCCGCTG
GCGATTCAGGTTCATCATGCCGTCTGTGATGGCTTCCATGTCGGCAGAATGCTTAATGAATTACAACAGT
ACTGCGATGAGTGGCAGGGCGGGGCGTAAACGCCGCGTGGATCCGGCTTACTAAAAGCCAGATAACAGTA
TGCGTATTTGCGCGCTGATTTTTGCGGTATAAGAATATATACTGATATGTATACCCGAAGTATGTCAAAA
AGAGGTATGCTATGAAGCAGCGTATTACAGTGACAGTTGACAGCGACAGCTATCAGTTGCTCAAGGCATA
TATGATGTCAATATCTCCGGTCTGGTAAGCACAACCATGCAGAATGAAGCCCGTCGTCTGCGTGCCGAAC
GCTGGAAAGCGGAAAATCAGGAAGGGATGGCTGAGGTCGCCCGGTTTATTGAAATGAACGGCTCTTTTGC
TGACGAGAACAGGGGCTGGTGAAATGCAGTTTAAGGTTTACACCTATAAAAGAGAGAGCCGTTATCGTCT
GTTTGTGGATGTACAGAGTGATATTATTGACACGCCCGGGCGACGGATGGTGATCCCCCTGGCCAGTGCA
CGTCTGCTGTCAGATAAAGTCTCCCGTGAACTTTACCCGGTGGTGCATATCGGGGATGAAAGCTGGCGCA
TGATGACCACCGATATGGCCAGTGTGCCGGTCTCCGTTATCGGGGAAGAAGTGGCTGATCTCAGCCACCG
CGAAAATGACATCAAAAACGCCATTAACCTGATGTTCTGGGGAATATAAATGTCAGGCTCCCTTATACAC
AGCCAGTCTGCAGGTCGACCATAGTGACTGGATATGTTGTGTTTTACAGTATTATGTAGTCTGTTTTTTA
TGCAAAATCTAATTTAATATATTGATATTTATATCATTTTACGTTTCTCGTTCAGCTTTCTTGTACAAAG
TGGTGATGGGCTGCAGGAATTCGATATCAAGCTTAATGGTGTCTAAGGGCGAAGAGCTGATCAAGGAAAA
TATGCGTATGAAGGTGGTCATGGAAGGTTCGGTCAACGGCCACCAATTCAAATGCACAGGTGAAGGAGAA
GGCAGACCGTACGAGGGAGTGCAAACCATGAGGATCAAAGTCATCGAGGGAGGACCCCTGCCATTTGCCT
TTGACATTCTTGCCACGTCGTTCATGTATGGCAGCCGTACCTTTATCAAGTACCCGGCCGACATCCCTGA
TTTCTTTAAACAGTCCTTTCCTGAGGGTTTTACTTGGGAAAGAGTTACGAGATACGAAGATGGTGGAGTC
GTCACCGTCACGCAGGACACCAGCCTTGAGGATGGCGAGCTCGTCTACAACGTCAAGGTCAGAGGGGTAA
ACTTTCCCTCCAATGGTCCCGTGATGCAGAAGAAGACCAAGGGTTGGGAGCCTAATACAGAGATGATGTA
TCCAGCAGATGGTGGTCTGAGAGGATACACTGACATCGCACTGAAAGTTGATGGTGGTGGCCATCTGCAC
TGCAACTTCGTGACAACTTACAGGTCAAAAAAGACCGTCGGGAACATCAAGATGCCCGGTGTCCATGCCG
TTGATCACCGCCTGGAAAGGATCGAGGAGAGTGACAATGAAACCTACGTAGTGCAAAGAGAAGTGGCAGT
TGCCAAATACAGCAACCTTGGTGGTGGCATGGACGAGCTGTACAAGTAACTCGAGTCATGTAATTAGTTA
TGTCACGCTTACATTCACGCCCTCCCCCCACATCCGCTCTAACCGAAAAGGAAGGAGTTAGACAACCTGA
AGTCTAGGTCCCTATTTATTTTTTTATAGTTATGTTAGTATTAAGAACGTTATTTATATTTCAAATTTTT
CTTTTTTTTCTGTACAGACGCGTGTACGCATGTAACATTATACTGAAAACCTTGCTTGAGAAGGTTTTGG
GACGCTCGAAGGCTTTAATTTGCGGCCGGTACCCAATTCGCCCTATAGTGAGTCGTATTACGCGCGCTCA
CTGGCCGTCGTTTTACAACGTCGTGACTGGGAAAACCCTGGCGTTACCCAACTTAATCGCCTTGCAGCAC
ATCCCCCTTTCGCCAGCTGGCGTAATAGCGAAGAGGCCCGCACCGATCGCCCTTCCCAACAGTTGCGCAG
CCTGAATGGCGAATGGCGCG
[124 nt withheld, positions 7021-7144]
C
[91 nt withheld, positions 7146-7236]
A
[49 nt withheld, positions 7238-7286]
CCTTTGACGTTGGAGTCCACGTTCTTT
[37 nt withheld, positions 7314-7350]
ACCCTATCTCGGTCTATTCTTTTGATTTATAAGGGATTTTGCCGATTTCGGCCTATTGGTTAAAAAATGA
GCTGATTTAACAAAAATTTAACGCGAATTTTAACAAAATATTAACGTTTACAATTTCCTGATGCGGTATT
TTCTCCTTACGCATCTGTGCGGTATTTCACACCGCATAGGGTAATAACTGATATAATTAAATTGAAGCTC
TAATTTGTGAGTTTAGTATACATGCATTTACTTATAATACAGTTTTTTAGTTTTGCTGGCCGCATCTTCT
CAAATATGCTTCCCAGCCTGCTTTTCTGTAACGTTCACCCTCTACCTTAGCATCCCTTCCCTTTGCAAAT
AGTCCTCTTCCAACAATAATAATGTCAGATCCTGTAGAGACCACATCATCCACGGTTCTATACTGTTGAC
CCAATGCGTCTCCCTTGTCATCTAAACCCACACCGGGTGTCATAATCAACCAATCGTAACCTTCATCTCT
TCCACCCATGTCTCTTTGAGCAATAAAGCCGATAACAAAATCTTTGTCGCTCTTCGCAATGTCAACAGTA
CCCTTAGTATATTCTCCAGTAGATAGGGAGCCCTTGCATGACAATTCTGCTAACATCAAAAGGCCTCTAG
GTTCCTTTGTTACTTCTTCTGCCGCCTGCTTCAAACCGCTAACAATACCTGGGCCCACCACACCGTGTGC
ATTCGTAATGTCTGCCCATTCTGCTATTCTGTATACACCCGCAGAGTACTGCAATTTGACTGTATTACCA
ATGTCAGCAAATTTTCTGTCTTCGAAGAGTAAAAAATTGTACTTGGCGGATAATGCCTTTAGCGGCTTAA
CTGTGCCCTCCATGGAAAAATCAGTCAAGATATCCACATGTGTTTTTAGTAAACAAATTTTGGGACCTAA
TGCTTCAACTAACTCCAGTAATTCCTTGGTGGTACGAACATCCAATGAAGCACACAAGTTTGTTTGCTTT
TCGTGCATGATATTAAATAGCTTGGCAGCAACAGGACTAGGATGAGTAGCAGCACGTTCCTTATATGTAG
CTTTCGACATGATTTATCTTCGTTTCCTGCAGGTTTTTGTTCTGTGCAGTTGGGTTAAGAATACTGGGCA
ATTTCATGTTTCTTCAACACTACATATGCGTATATATACCAATCTAAGTCTGTGCTCCTTCCTTCGTTCT
TCCTTCTGTTCGGAGATTACCGAATCAAAAAAATTTCAAAGAAACCGAAATCAAAAAAAAGAATAAAAAA
AAAATGATGAATTGAATTGAAAAGCTGTGGTATGGTGCACTCTCAGTACAATCTGCTCTGATGCCGCATA
GTTAAGCCAGCCCCGACACCCGCCAACACCCGCTGACGCGCCCTGACGGGCTTGTCTGCTCCCGGCATCC
GCTTACAGACAAGCTGTGACCGTCTCCGGGAGCTGCATGTGTCAGAGGTTTTCACCGTCATCACCGAAAC
GCGCGA
Features (pLannotate 1.2.2; 29 found; start..end, strand, type, name):
     69..1411    +  rep_origin     2μ ori: yeast 2μ plasmid origin of replication
   1438..1542    +  promoter       AmpR promoter: bla
   1543..2403    +  CDS            AmpR: β-lactamase; bla; confers resistance to ampicillin, carbenicillin, and related antibiotics
   2574..3162    +  rep_origin     ori: high-copy-number ColE1/pMB1/pBR322/pUC origin of replication
   3345..3437    +  CDS            lacI (fragment): lac repressor; lacI; The lac repressor binds to the lac operator to inhibit transcription in E. coli. This inhibition can be relieved by adding lactose or isopropyl-β-D-thiogalactopyranoside (IPTG).
   3450..3471    +  protein_bind   CAP binding site: CAP binding activates transcription in the presence of cAMP. E. coli catabolite activator protein
   3486..3516    +  promoter       lac promoter: promoter for the E. coli lac operon
   3524..3540    +  protein_bind   lac operator: The lac repressor binds to the lac operator to inhibit transcription in E. coli. This inhibition can be relieved by adding lactose or isopropyl-β-D-thiogalactopyranoside (IPTG). lac repressor encoded by lacI
   3585..3603    +  promoter       T3 promoter: promoter for bacteriophage T3 RNA polymerase
   3627..4068    +  promoter       GAL1 promoter: S. cerevisiae GAL1; inducible promoter, regulated by Gal4
   4083..4103    +  misc_feature   MCS (fragment): pBluescript multiple cloning site
   4107..4231    +  protein_bind   attR1: mutant version of attR; recombination site for the Gateway® LR reaction LR Clonase™
   4256..4286    +  promoter       lac UV5 promoter: E. coli lac promoter with an "up" mutation
   4310..4339    +  promoter       cat promoter (fragment): promoter of the E. coli cat gene encoding chloramphenicol acetyltransferase
   4340..4999    +  CDS            CmR: chloramphenicol acetyltransferase; cat; confers resistance to chloramphenicol
   5181..5339    +  CDS            ccdA (fragment): CCDA_ECO57 - Also known as H, letA. Experimental evidence at protein level: Swiss-Prot protein existence level 1. Antitoxin component of a type II toxin-antitoxin (TA) system which inhibits the post-segregational killing (PSK) of plasmid-free cells, also referred to as a plasmid addiction system. Binds to and blocks the activity of CcdB; will also remove bound CcdB protein from the CcdB-GyrA complex by forming a CcdA-CcdB complex, a process termed rejuvenation. Functions as a transcriptional corepressor for the ccdAB operon, repression also requires CcdB (By similarity). From Escherichia coli
   5344..5646    +  CDS            ccdB: CCDB_ECOLI - Also known as G, letB, letD. Experimental evidence at protein level: Swiss-Prot protein existence level 1. Toxic component of a type II toxin-antitoxin (TA) system, functioning in plasmid maintainence. Responsible for the post- segregational killing (PSK) of plasmid-free cells, also referred to as a plasmid addiction system. Half-life of over 2 hours. Cell killing by CcdB is accompanied by filamentation, defects in chromosome and plasmid segregation, defects in cell division, formation of anucleate cells, decreased DNA synthesis and plasmid loss. Interferes with the activity of DN
   5690..5814    -  protein_bind   attR2: mutant version of attR; recombination site for the Gateway® LR reaction LR Clonase™
   5818..5845    +  misc_feature   MCS (fragment): pBluescript multiple cloning site
   5846..6556    +  CDS            mRuby3: mRuby3 is a basic (constitutively fluorescent) red fluorescent protein published in 2016, derived from Entacmaea quadricolor. It has low acid sensitivity.
   6566..6813    +  terminator     CYC1 terminator: S. cerevisiae CYC1; transcription terminator for CYC1
   6832..6850    -  promoter       T7 promoter: promoter for bacteriophage T7 RNA polymerase
   6858..7013    +  CDS            lacZα (fragment): LacZα fragment of β-galactosidase; lacZ fragment
   7021..7476    +  rep_origin     f1 ori (sequence partly withheld): f1 bacteriophage origin of replication; arrow indicates direction of (+) strand synthesis
   7477..7528    -  misc_feature   bom (fragment): basis of mobility region from pBR322
   7607..8410    -  CDS            URA3: orotidine-5'-phosphate decarboxylase, required for uracil biosynthesis; S. cerevisiae URA3; yeast auxotrophic marker, counterselectable with 5-fluoroorotic acid (5-FOA)
   8411..8626    -  promoter       URA3 promoter: S. cerevisiae URA3
   8641..8690    -  misc_feature   bom (fragment): basis of mobility region from pBR322
   8792..1       -  CDS            rop (fragment) (across the origin): Rop protein, which maintains plasmids at low copy number; rop
