>Addgene plasmid #166142 | pAG426GAL-ccdB-mRuby3 | addgene full sequence | sequence record 329877 | Addgene NGS Result
GACGAAAGGGCCTCGTGATACGCCTATTTTTATAGGTTAATGTCATGATAATAATGGTTTCTTAGTATGA
TCCAATATCAAAGGAAATGATAGCATTGAAGGATGAGACTAATCCAATTGAGGAGTGGCAGCATATAGAA
CAGCTAAAGGGTAGTGCTGAAGGAAGCATACGATACCCCGCATGGAATGGGATAATATCACAGGAGGTAC
TAGACTACCTTTCATCCTACATAAATAGACGCATATAAGTACGCATTTAAGCATAAACACGCACTATGCC
GTTCTTCTCATGTATATATATATACAGGCAACACGCAGATATAGGTGCGACGTGAACAGTGAGCTGTATG
TGCGCAGCTCGCGTTGCATTTTCGGAAGCGCTCGTTTTCGGAAACGCTTTGAAGTTCCTATTCCGAAGTT
CCTATTCTCTAGAAAGTATAGGAACTTCAGAGCGCTTTTGAAAACCAAAAGCGCTCTGAAGACGCACTTT
CAAAAAACCAAAAACGCACCGGACTGTAACGAGCTACTAAAATATTGCGAATACCGCTTCCACAAACATT
GCTCAAAAGTATCTCTTTGCTATATATCTCTGTGCTATATCCCTATATAACCTACCCATCCACCTTTCGC
TCCTTGAACTTGCATCTAAACTCGACCTCTACATTTTTTATGTTTATCTCTAGTATTACTCTTTAGACAA
AAAAATTGTAGTAAGAACTATTCATAGAGTGAATCGAAAACAATACGAAAATGTAAACATTTCCTATACG
TAGTATATAGAGACAAAATAGAAGAAACCGTTCATAATTTTCTGACCAATGAAGAATCATCAACGCTATC
ACTTTCTGTTCACAAAGTATGCGCAATCCACATCGGTATAGAATATAATCGGGGATGCCTTTATCTTGAA
AAAATGCACCCGCAGCTTCGCTAGTAATCAGTAAACGCGGGAAGTGGAGTCAGGCTTTTTTTATGGAAGA
GAAAATAGACACCAAAGTAGCCTTCTTCTAACCTTAACGGACCTACAGTGCAAAAAGTTATCAAGAGACT
GCATTATAGAGCGCACAAAGGAGAAAAAAAGTAATCTAAGATGCTTTGTTAGAAAAATAGCGCTCTCGGG
ATGCATTTTTGTAGAACAAAAAAGAAGTATAGATTCTTTGTTGGTAAAATAGCGCTCTCGCGTTGCATTT
CTGTTCTGTAAAAATGCAGCTCAGATTCTTTGTTTGAAAAATTAGCGCTCTCGCGTTGCATTTTTGTTTT
ACAAAAATGAAGCACAGATTCTTCGTTGGTAAAATAGCGCTTTCGCGTTGCATTTCTGTTCTGTAAAAAT
GCAGCTCAGATTCTTTGTTTGAAAAATTAGCGCTCTCGCGTTGCATTTTTGTTCTACAAAATGAAGCACA
GATGCTTCGTTCAGGTGGCACTTTTCGGGGAAATGTGCGCGGAACCCCTATTTGTTTATTTTTCTAAATA
CATTCAAATATGTATCCGCTCATGAGACAATAACCCTGATAAATGCTTCAATAATATTGAAAAAGGAAGA
GTATGAGTATTCAACATTTCCGTGTCGCCCTTATTCCCTTTTTTGCGGCATTTTGCCTTCCTGTTTTTGC
TCACCCAGAAACGCTGGTGAAAGTAAAAGATGCTGAAGATCAGTTGGGTGCACGAGTGGGTTACATCGAA
CTGGATCTCAACAGCGGTAAGATCCTTGAGAGTTTTCGCCCCGAAGAACGTTTTCCAATGATGAGCACTT
TTAAAGTTCTGCTATGTGGCGCGGTATTATCCCGTATTGACGCCGGGCAAGAGCAACTCGGTCGCCGCAT
ACACTATTCTCAGAATGACTTGGTTGAGTACTCACCAGTCACAGAAAAGCATCTTACGGATGGCATGACA
GTAAGAGAATTATGCAGTGCTGCCATAACCATGAGTGATAACACTGCGGCCAACTTACTTCTGACAACGA
TCGGAGGACCGAAGGAGCTAACCGCTTTTTTGCACAACATGGGGGATCATGTAACTCGCCTTGATCGTTG
GGAACCGGAGCTGAATGAAGCCATACCAAACGACGAGCGTGACACCACGATGCCTGTAGCAATGGCAACA
ACGTTGCGCAAACTATTAACTGGCGAACTACTTACTCTAGCTTCCCGGCAACAATTAATAGACTGGATGG
AGGCGGATAAAGTTGCAGGACCACTTCTGCGCTCGGCCCTTCCGGCTGGCTGGTTTATTGCTGATAAATC
TGGAGCCGGTGAGCGTGGGTCTCGCGGTATCATTGCAGCACTGGGGCCAGATGGTAAGCCCTCCCGTATC
GTAGTTATCTACACGACGGGGAGTCAGGCAACTATGGATGAACGAAATAGACAGATCGCTGAGATAGGTG
CCTCACTGATTAAGCATTGGTAACTGTCAGACCAAGTTTACTCATATATACTTTAGATTGATTTAAAACT
TCATTTTTAATTTAAAAGGATCTAGGTGAAGATCCTTTTTGATAATCTCATGACCAAAATCCCTTAACGT
GAGTTTTCGTTCCACTGAGCGTCAGACCCCGTAGAAAAGATCAAAGGATCTTCTTGAGATCCTTTTTTTC
TGCGCGTAATCTGCTGCTTGCAAACAAAAAAACCACCGCTACCAGCGGTGGTTTGTTTGCCGGATCAAGA
GCTACCAACTCTTTTTCCGAAGGTAACTGGCTTCAGCAGAGCGCAGATACCAAATACTGTTCTTCTAGTG
TAGCCGTAGTTAGGCCACCACTTCAAGAACTCTGTAGCACCGCCTACATACCTCGCTCTGCTAATCCTGT
TACCAGTGGCTGCTGCCAGTGGCGATAAGTCGTGTCTTACCGGGTTGGACTCAAGACGATAGTTACCGGA
TAAGGCGCAGCGGTCGGGCTGAACGGGGGGTTCGTGCACACAGCCCAGCTTGGAGCGAACGACCTACACC
GAACTGAGATACCTACAGCGTGAGCTATGAGAAAGCGCCACGCTTCCCGAAGGGAGAAAGGCGGACAGGT
ATCCGGTAAGCGGCAGGGTCGGAACAGGAGAGCGCACGAGGGAGCTTCCAGGGGGAAACGCCTGGTATCT
TTATAGTCCTGTCGGGTTTCGCCACCTCTGACTTGAGCGTCGATTTTTGTGATGCTCGTCAGGGGGGCGG
AGCCTATGGAAAAACGCCAGCAACGCGGCCTTTTTACGGTTCCTGGCCTTTTGCTGGCCTTTTGCTCACA
TGTTCTTTCCTGCGTTATCCCCTGATTCTGTGGATAACCGTATTACCGCCTTTGAGTGAGCTGATACCGC
TCGCCGCAGCCGAACGACCGAGCGCAGCGAGTCAGTGAGCGAGGAAGCGGAAGAGCGCCCAATACGCAAA
CCGCCTCTCCCCGCGCGTTGGCCGATTCATTAATGCAGCTGGCACGACAGGTTTCCCGACTGGAAAGCGG
GCAGTGAGCGCAACGCAATTAATGTGAGTTAGCTCACTCATTAGGCACCCCAGGCTTTACACTTTATGCT
TCCGGCTCGTATGTTGTGTGGAATTGTGAGCGGATAACAATTTCACACAGGAAACAGCTATGACCATGAT
TACGCCAAGCGCGCAATTAACCCTCACTAAAGGGAACAAAAGCTGGAGCTCTAGTACGGATTAGAAGCCG
CCGAGCGGGTGACAGCCCTCCGAAGGAAGACTCTCCTCCGTGCGTCCTCGTCTTCACCGGTCGCGTTCCT
GAAACGCAGATGTGCCTCGCGCCGCACTGCTCCGAACAATAAAGATTCTACAATACTAGCTTTTATGGTT
ATGAAGAGGAAAAATTGGCAGTAACCTGGCCCCACAAACCTTCAAATGAACGAATCAAATTAACAACCAT
AGGATGATAATGCGATTAGTTTTTTAGCCTTATTTCTGGGGTAATTAATCAGCGAAGCGATGATTTTTGA
TCTATTAACAGATATATAAATGCAAAAACTGCATAACCACTTTAACTAATACTTTCAACATTTTCGGTTT
GTATTACTTCTTATTCAAATGTAATAAAAGTATCAACAAAAAATTGTTAATATACCTCTATACTTTAACG
TCAAGGAGAAAAAACCCCGGATTCTAGAACTAGTGGATCCCCCATCACAAGTTTGTACAAAAAAGCTGAA
CGAGAAACGTAAAATGATATAAATATCAATATATTAAATTAGATTTTGCATAAAAAACAGACTACATAAT
ACTGTAAAACACAACATATCCAGTCACTATGGCGGCCGCATTAGGCACCCCAGGCTTTACACTTTATGCT
TCCGGCTCGTATAATGTGTGGATTTTGAGTTAGGATCCGTCGAGATTTTCAGGAGCTAAGGAAGCTAAAA
TGGAGAAAAAAATCACTGGATATACCACCGTTGATATATCCCAATGGCATCGTAAAGAACATTTTGAGGC
ATTTCAGTCAGTTGCTCAATGTACCTATAACCAGACCGTTCAGCTGGATATTACGGCCTTTTTAAAGACC
GTAAAGAAAAATAAGCACAAGTTTTATCCGGCCTTTATTCACATTCTTGCCCGCCTGATGAATGCTCATC
CGGAATTCCGTATGGCAATGAAAGACGGTGAGCTGGTGATATGGGATAGTGTTCACCCTTGTTACACCGT
TTTCCATGAGCAAACTGAAACGTTTTCATCGCTCTGGAGTGAATACCACGACGATTTCCGGCAGTTTCTA
CACATATATTCGCAAGATGTGGCGTGTTACGGTGAAAACCTGGCCTATTTCCCTAAAGGGTTTATTGAGA
ATATGTTTTTCGTCTCAGCCAATCCCTGGGTGAGTTTCACCAGTTTTGATTTAAACGTGGCCAATATGGA
CAACTTCTTCGCCCCCGTTTTCACCATGGGCAAATATTATACGCAAGGCGACAAGGTGCTGATGCCGCTG
GCGATTCAGGTTCATCATGCCGTTTGTGATGGCTTCCATGTCGGCAGAATGCTTAATGAATTACAACAGT
ACTGCGATGAGTGGCAGGGCGGGGCGTAAACGCGTGGATCCGGCTTACTAAAAGCCAGATAACAGTATGC
GTATTTGCGCGCTGATTTTTGCGGTATAAGAATATATACTGATATGTATACCCGAAGTATGTCAAAAAGA
GGTATGCTATGAAGCAGCGTATTACAGTGACAGTTGACAGCGACAGCTATCAGTTGCTCAAGGCATATAT
GATGTCAATATCTCCGGTCTGGTAAGCACAACCATGCAGAATGAAGCCCGTCGTCTGCGTGCCGAACGCT
GGAAAGCGGAAAATCAGGAAGGGATGGCTGAGGTCGCCCGGTTTATTGAAATGAACGGCTCTTTTGCTGA
CGAGAACAGGGGCTGGTGAAATGCAGTTTAAGGTTTACACCTATAAAAGAGAGAGCCGTTATCGTCTGTT
TGTGGATGTACAGAGTGATATTATTGACACGCCCGGGCGACGGATGGTGATCCCCCTGGCCAGTGCACGT
CTGCTGTCAGATAAAGTCTCCCGTGAACTTTACCCGGTGGTGCATATCGGGGATGAAAGCTGGCGCATGA
TGACCACCGATATGGCCAGTGTGCCGGTCTCCGTTATCGGGGAAGAAGTGGCTGATCTCAGCCACCGCGA
AAATGACATCAAAAACGCCATTAACCTGATGTTCTGGGGAATATAAATGTCAGGCTCCCTTATACACAGC
CAGTCTGCAGGTCGACCATAGTGACTGGATATGTTGTGTTTTACAGTATTATGTAGTCTGTTTTTTATGC
AAAATCTAATTTAATATATTGATATTTATATCATTTTACGTTTCTCGTTCAGCTTTCTTGTACAAAGTGG
TGATGGGCTGCAGGAATTCGATATCAAGCTTAATGGTGTCTAAGGGCGAAGAGCTGATCAAGGAAAATAT
GCGTATGAAGGTGGTCATGGAAGGTTCGGTCAACGGCCACCAATTCAAATGCACAGGTGAAGGAGAAGGC
AGACCGTACGAGGGAGTGCAAACCATGAGGATCAAAGTCATCGAGGGAGGACCCCTGCCATTTGCCTTTG
ACATTCTTGCCACGTCGTTCATGTATGGCAGCCGTACCTTTATCAAGTACCCGGCCGACATCCCTGATTT
CTTTAAACAGTCCTTTCCTGAGGGTTTTACTTGGGAAAGAGTTACGAGATACGAAGATGGTGGAGTCGTC
ACCGTCACGCAGGACACCAGCCTTGAGGATGGCGAGCTCGTCTACAACGTCAAGGTCAGAGGGGTAAACT
TTCCCTCCAATGGTCCCGTGATGCAGAAGAAGACCAAGGGTTGGGAGCCTAATACAGAGATGATGTATCC
AGCAGATGGTGGTCTGAGAGGATACACTGACATCGCACTGAAAGTTGATGGTGGTGGCCATCTGCACTGC
AACTTCGTGACAACTTACAGGTCAAAAAAGACCGTCGGGAACATCAAGATGCCCGGTGTCCATGCCGTTG
ATCACCGCCTGGAAAGGATCGAGGAGAGTGACAATGAAACCTACGTAGTGCAAAGAGAAGTGGCAGTTGC
CAAATACAGCAACCTTGGTGGTGGCATGGACGAGCTGTACAAGTAACTCGAGTCATGTAATTAGTTATGT
CACGCTTACATTCACGCCCTCCCCCCACATCCGCTCTAACCGAAAAGGAAGGAGTTAGACAACCTGAAGT
CTAGGTCCCTATTTATTTTTTTATAGTTATGTTAGTATTAAGAACGTTATTTATATTTCAAATTTTTCTT
TTTTTTCTGTACAGACGCGTGTACGCATGTAACATTATACTGAAAACCTTGCTTGAGAAGGTTTTGGGAC
GCTCGAAGGCTTTAATTTGCGGCCGGTACCCAATTCGCCCTATAGTGAGTCGTATTACGCGCGCTCACTG
GCCGTCGTTTTACAACGTCGTGACTGGGAAAACCCTGGCGTTACCCAACTTAATCGCCTTGCAGCACATC
CCCCTTTCGCCAGCTGGCGTAATAGCGAAGAGGCCCGCACCGATCGCCCTTCCCAACAGTTGCGCAGCCT
GAATGGCGAATGG
[124 nt withheld, positions 7014-7137]
C
[91 nt withheld, positions 7139-7229]
A
[49 nt withheld, positions 7231-7279]
CCTTTGACGTTGGAGTCCACGTTCTTT
[37 nt withheld, positions 7307-7343]
ACCCTATCTCGGTCTATTCTTTTGATTTATAAGGGATTTTGCCGATTTCGGCCTATTGGTTAAAAAATGA
GCTGATTTAACAAAAATTTAACGCGAATTTTAACAAAATATTAACGCTTACAATTTCCTGATGCGGTATT
TTCTCCTTACGCATCTGTGCGGTATTTCACACCGCATAGGGTAATAACTGATATAATTAAATTGAAGCTC
TAATTTGTGAGTTTAGTATACATGCATTTACTTATAATACAGTTTTTTAGTTTTGCTGGCCGCATCTTCT
CAAATATGCTTCCCAGCCTGCTTTTCTGTAACGTTCACCCTCTACCTTAGCATCCCTTCCCTTTGCAAAT
AGTCCTCTTCCAACAATAATAATGTCAGATCCTGTAGAGACCACATCATCCACGGTTCTATACTGTTGAC
CCAATGCGTCTCCCTTGTCATCTAAACCCACACCGGGTGTCATAATCAACCAATCGTAACCTTCATCTCT
TCCACCCATGTCTCTTTGAGCAATAAAGCCGATAACAAAATCTTTGTCGCTCTTCGCAATGTCAACAGTA
CCCTTAGTATATTCTCCAGTAGATAGGGAGCCCTTGCATGACAATTCTGCTAACATCAAAAGGCCTCTAG
GTTCCTTTGTTACTTCTTCTGCCGCCTGCTTCAAACCGCTAACAATACCTGGGCCCACCACACCGTGTGC
ATTCGTAATGTCTGCCCATTCTGCTATTCTGTATACACCCGCAGAGTACTGCAATTTGACTGTATTACCA
ATGTCAGCAAATTTTCTGTCTTCGAAGAGTAAAAAATTGTACTTGGCGGATAATGCCTTTAGCGGCTTAA
CTGTGCCCTCCATGGAAAAATCAGTCAAGATATCCACATGTGTTTTTAGTAAACAAATTTTGGGACCTAA
TGCTTCAACTAACTCCAGTAATTCCTTGGTGGTACGAACATCCAATGAAGCACACAAGTTTGTTTGCTTT
TCGTGCATGATATTAAATAGCTTGGCAGCAACAGGACTAGGATGAGTAGCAGCACGTTCCTTATATGTAG
CTTTCGACATGATTTATCTTCGTTTCCTGCAGGTTTTTGTTCTGTGCAGTTGGGTTAAGAATACTGGGCA
ATTTCATGTTTCTTCAACACTACATATGCGTATATATACCAATCTAAGTCTGTGCTCCTTCCTTCGTTCT
TCCTTCTGTTCGGAGATTACCGAATCAAAAAAATTTCAAGGAAACCGAAATCAAAAAAAAGAATAAAAAA
AAAATGATGAATTGAAAAGGTGGTATGGTGCACTCTCAGTACAATCTGCTCTGATGCCGCATAGTTAAGC
CAGCCCCGACACCCGCCAACACCCGCTGACGCGCCCTGACGGGCTTGTCTGCTCCCGGCATCCGCTTACA
GACAAGCTGTGACCGTCTCCGGGAGCTGCATGTGTCAGAGGTTTTCACCGTCATCACCGAAACGCGCGA
Features (pLannotate 1.2.2; 29 found; start..end, strand, type, name):
     69..1411    +  rep_origin     2μ ori: yeast 2μ plasmid origin of replication
   1438..1542    +  promoter       AmpR promoter: bla
   1543..2403    +  CDS            AmpR: β-lactamase; bla; confers resistance to ampicillin, carbenicillin, and related antibiotics
   2574..3162    +  rep_origin     ori: high-copy-number ColE1/pMB1/pBR322/pUC origin of replication
   3345..3437    +  CDS            lacI (fragment): lac repressor; lacI; The lac repressor binds to the lac operator to inhibit transcription in E. coli. This inhibition can be relieved by adding lactose or isopropyl-β-D-thiogalactopyranoside (IPTG).
   3450..3471    +  protein_bind   CAP binding site: CAP binding activates transcription in the presence of cAMP. E. coli catabolite activator protein
   3486..3516    +  promoter       lac promoter: promoter for the E. coli lac operon
   3524..3540    +  protein_bind   lac operator: The lac repressor binds to the lac operator to inhibit transcription in E. coli. This inhibition can be relieved by adding lactose or isopropyl-β-D-thiogalactopyranoside (IPTG). lac repressor encoded by lacI
   3585..3603    +  promoter       T3 promoter: promoter for bacteriophage T3 RNA polymerase
   3627..4068    +  promoter       GAL1 promoter: S. cerevisiae GAL1; inducible promoter, regulated by Gal4
   4083..4103    +  misc_feature   MCS (fragment): pBluescript multiple cloning site
   4107..4231    +  protein_bind   attR1: mutant version of attR; recombination site for the Gateway® LR reaction LR Clonase™
   4256..4286    +  promoter       lac UV5 promoter: E. coli lac promoter with an "up" mutation
   4310..4339    +  promoter       cat promoter (fragment): promoter of the E. coli cat gene encoding chloramphenicol acetyltransferase
   4340..4999    +  CDS            CmR: chloramphenicol acetyltransferase; cat; confers resistance to chloramphenicol
   5178..5336    +  CDS            ccdA (fragment): CCDA_ECO57 - Also known as H, letA. Experimental evidence at protein level: Swiss-Prot protein existence level 1. Antitoxin component of a type II toxin-antitoxin (TA) system which inhibits the post-segregational killing (PSK) of plasmid-free cells, also referred to as a plasmid addiction system. Binds to and blocks the activity of CcdB; will also remove bound CcdB protein from the CcdB-GyrA complex by forming a CcdA-CcdB complex, a process termed rejuvenation. Functions as a transcriptional corepressor for the ccdAB operon, repression also requires CcdB (By similarity). From Escherichia coli
   5341..5643    +  CDS            ccdB: CCDB_ECOLI - Also known as G, letB, letD. Experimental evidence at protein level: Swiss-Prot protein existence level 1. Toxic component of a type II toxin-antitoxin (TA) system, functioning in plasmid maintainence. Responsible for the post- segregational killing (PSK) of plasmid-free cells, also referred to as a plasmid addiction system. Half-life of over 2 hours. Cell killing by CcdB is accompanied by filamentation, defects in chromosome and plasmid segregation, defects in cell division, formation of anucleate cells, decreased DNA synthesis and plasmid loss. Interferes with the activity of DN
   5687..5811    -  protein_bind   attR2: mutant version of attR; recombination site for the Gateway® LR reaction LR Clonase™
   5815..5842    +  misc_feature   MCS (fragment): pBluescript multiple cloning site
   5843..6553    +  CDS            mRuby3: mRuby3 is a basic (constitutively fluorescent) red fluorescent protein published in 2016, derived from Entacmaea quadricolor. It has low acid sensitivity.
   6563..6810    +  terminator     CYC1 terminator: S. cerevisiae CYC1; transcription terminator for CYC1
   6829..6847    -  promoter       T7 promoter: promoter for bacteriophage T7 RNA polymerase
   6855..7010    +  CDS            lacZα (fragment): LacZα fragment of β-galactosidase; lacZ fragment
   7014..7442    +  rep_origin     f1 ori (sequence partly withheld): f1 bacteriophage origin of replication; arrow indicates direction of (+) strand synthesis
   7470..7521    -  misc_feature   bom (fragment): basis of mobility region from pBR322
   7600..8403    -  CDS            URA3: orotidine-5'-phosphate decarboxylase, required for uracil biosynthesis; S. cerevisiae URA3; yeast auxotrophic marker, counterselectable with 5-fluoroorotic acid (5-FOA)
   8404..8619    -  promoter       URA3 promoter: S. cerevisiae URA3
   8627..8676    -  misc_feature   bom (fragment): basis of mobility region from pBR322
   8778..1       -  CDS            rop (fragment) (across the origin): Rop protein, which maintains plasmids at low copy number; rop
