[The description below was written by a language model from this plasmid's Addgene catalogue record and pLannotate feature annotations shown in this document.]
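Description:
pAG426GAL-ccdB-mRuby3 is an empty Gateway destination vector for galactose-inducible expression of C-terminally mRuby3-tagged proteins in yeast. It is built on the pRS426 shuttle backbone. The 2μ origin gives high copy number in yeast, and the URA3 marker with its own promoter allows selection by uracil prototrophy and counterselection with 5-FOA. In E. coli the plasmid replicates from a high-copy ColE1/pUC-type origin and carries AmpR. An f1 origin and pBluescript-derived remnants (lac promoter/operator, lacZα fragment, T3 and T7 promoters, MCS fragments) are also annotated.

The expression unit consists of the Gal4-regulated S. cerevisiae GAL1 promoter, a Gateway cassette, the mRuby3 coding sequence and the CYC1 terminator. The cassette is bounded by attR1 and attR2 and contains a chloramphenicol resistance gene and the ccdB toxin gene, preceded by a ccdA fragment. Because CcdB kills ordinary E. coli, the unrecombined vector is maintained in a ccdB-tolerant strain under chloramphenicol plus ampicillin selection. In an LR reaction with an entry clone, the open reading frame of interest replaces the CmR-ccdB segment. This removes the toxin, so recombinants can be recovered in standard strains. The insert then lies between the GAL1 promoter and the red fluorescent protein mRuby3, so a stop-codon-free, in-frame ORF should yield a C-terminal fusion.

No insert is present. The associated publication concerns protein aggregates with prion-like and phase-separation properties, which fits use for imaging tagged proteins in yeast. The two sequence records (depositor and sequencing-derived) differ slightly in length but have the same feature organisation.
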