Addgene plasmid #166142: pAG426GAL-ccdB-mRuby3
Purpose: (Empty Backbone) Gateway destination vector for generation of Galactose-inductibe, C-terminal mRuby3-tagged proteins in yeast. Contains a 2um element for high copy number when in yeast.
Depositing lab: Daniel Jarosz. Depositing organization: Stanford University. Publication: Identification of protein aggregates in the aging vertebrate brain with prion-like and phase-separation properties. Harel I, Chen YR, Ziv I, Singh PP, Heinzer D, Navarro Negredo P, Goshtchevsky U, Wang W, Astre G, Moses E, McKay A, Machado BE, Hebestreit K, Yin S, Sanchez Alvarado A, Jarosz DF, Brunet A. Cell Rep. 2024 Jun 25;43(6):112787. doi: 10.1016/j.celrep.2023.112787. Epub 2024 May 28. PubMed 38810650.
Backbone
  Vector backbone: pRS426
  Vector type: Yeast Expression
  Selectable markers: URA3
  Tag / fusion protein: mRuby3 (C terminal on backbone)
Growth in bacteria
  Bacterial resistance: Chloramphenicol and Ampicillin, 25 & 100 μg/mL
  Growth temperature: 37°C
  Growth strain: ccdB Survival
  Copy number: High Copy
Gene/Insert
  Gene/Insert name: None
  Tag / fusion protein: mRuby3 (C terminal on backbone)
Terms and licenses: Academic/Nonprofit Terms; Industry Terms: Not Available to Industry
Depositor comments: This plasmid contains the Gateway technology from Invitrogen; Invitrogen requires purchasing of Gateway Clonase for carrying out the Gateway recombinational cloning reaction. Please visit https://doi.org/10.1101/2022.02.26.482115 for bioRxiv preprint. Also see Chen and Harel et al. 2024 (https://doi.org/10.1016/j.devcel.2024.04.014)
How to cite: pAG426GAL-ccdB-mRuby3 was a gift from Daniel Jarosz (Addgene plasmid # 166142 ; http://n2t.net/addgene:166142 ; RRID:Addgene_166142)
